>Addgene plasmid #41750 | pTTR210K | addgene partial sequence | sequence record 67728 | T7 5'-TAATACGACTCACTATAGGG-3'
TGAAATAATTTTGTTTAACTTTAAGAAGGAGATATACATATGTCCGCGGAACGAGAGATTCCCGCCGAGG
ACAGCATCAAAGTGGTCTGCCGATTCCGACCGCTGAACGACAGCGAAGAGAAGGCCGGCTCCAAGTTCGT
GGTCAAGTTCCCCAACAATGTGGAGGAGAACTGCATATCCATAGCGGGCAAGGTGTATTTGTTCGACAAG
GTCTTCAAACCGAATGCATCCCAGGAAAAGGTCTACAATGAGGCGGCCAAGTCCATTGTTACGGATGTCC
TGGCCGGGTACAATGGAACGATATTCGCATATGGTCAGACGTCCTCCGGAAAAACGCATACGATGGAGGG
CGTGATCGGGGACTCCGTAAAACAGGGTATCATACCACGTATCGTCAACGACATTTTCAATCACATCTAC
GCGATGGAGGTGAACCTGGAGTTTCACATCAAGGTCTCCTACTACGAGATCTACATGGACAAGATTCGAG
ATCTGTTGGACGTCTCCAAGGTGAACCTTAGTGTGCACGAGGATAAGAACCGGGTGCCGTACGTCAAGGG
CGCTACGGAACGGTTCGTCTCGTCGCCGGAGGATGTTTTCGAGGTGATCGAGGAGGGCAAATCCAATCGT
CACATCGCTGTGACAAACATGAACGAGCATTCTTCGAAATCCCACTCAGTATTCCTTATCAATGTGAAGC
AGGAGAACCTGGAGAACCAGAAGAAACTATCCGGC
