>Addgene plasmid #41750 | pTTR210K | addgene partial sequence | sequence record 67731 | Amp-F 5'-AAGCCCTCCCGTATCGTAGT-3'
ACTATGGATGAACGAAATAGACAGATCGCTGAGATAGGTGCCTCACTGATTAAGCATTGGTAACTGTCAG
ACCAAGTTTACTCATATATACTTTAGATTGATTTAATTCTCATGTTTGACAGCTTATCATCGATAAGCTT
GTCAGTGATGGTGATGGTGGTGCCCACTAGTCTCAGATAA
[240 nt withheld, positions 181-420]
CGCTGCTGCTGGCGCTTCCATGGCCTTGCGCAGGTTGGGCGTGCTTGCCTCCATGAGATCCTCCATGTTG
ATTTGCTCCTCCGCCTTAACAGTTTCACCCGCTCTCCAGCGCGCAAGCTCGATCTCCAGCTTCTCCACCT
TACCCTTTAGTCGGGCGTTCTTTTCCTTCTCCTTTTCATAGCGTCGCTTCCATTCCTCGGCAGTAAGCTC
CTCGTTAACGCAGACCACGTTCTTCACTGTCTTGGCTCTACGACCGAAGTCCAGCGTTGACTTCGTTTCA
GATTCGTTGAAACTGGCTGGAGAGCAGCAGATGACGATGGTTGTGCGTGCGTTGCCTCCCAGCGACTCCT
GCAGGATGCGCGTTAGCTTGGAATCACGGTAGGGGATGTGCGTTTTGTTTCCGTCCGCC
