[The description below was written by a language model from this plasmid's Addgene catalogue record.]
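Description:
pTTR210K is a bacterial expression plasmid built on the pT7-7 backbone, a vector family in which the inserted coding sequence is transcribed by T7 RNA polymerase, so expression normally takes place in an E. coli host that supplies that polymerase. The plasmid is selected with ampicillin. The record lists the copy number as unknown, and no feature table is provided, so the origin of replication, the exact promoter and ribosome-binding arrangement, and the total size are not documented here.

The insert encodes a truncated Drosophila melanogaster kinesin heavy chain (Khc, kinesin-1) spanning residues 1–401. This fragment carries the point substitution R210K. Two tags are fused at the C terminus of the insert: a bccp segment and a His6 tag. The listing of E. coli as a second species is consistent with bccp being the bacterial biotin carboxyl carrier protein, a domain that is biotinylated in E. coli and so can be used to attach the fusion to avidin or streptavidin surfaces or beads. The His6 tag allows purification by immobilised metal affinity chromatography. The order of the two tags relative to each other is not stated.

The associated publication studies processive movement by a kinesin heterodimer with an inactivating mutation in one head, which suggests that R210K is the inactivating change and that this construct supplies the mutant subunit for such motility and biochemical studies. Part of the plasmid was derived from a plasmid made in another laboratory.
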