Addgene plasmid #41750: pTTR210K
Depositing lab: Jeff Gelles. Depositing organization: Brandeis University. Publication: Processive movement by a kinesin heterodimer with an inactivating mutation in one head. Thoresen T, Gelles J. Biochemistry. 2008 Sep 9;47(36):9514-21. Epub 2008 Aug 15. 10.1021/bi800747e PubMed 18702529.
Backbone
  Vector backbone: pT7-7
  Vector type: Bacterial Expression
Growth in bacteria
  Bacterial resistance: Ampicillin, 100 μg/mL
  Growth temperature: 37°C
  Growth strain: DH5alpha
  Copy number: Unknown
Gene/Insert
  Gene/Insert name: kinesin heavy chain
  Species: D. melanogaster (fly); E. coli
  Mutation: residues 1-401; R210K
  Entrez Gene: Khc (a.k.a. Dmel_CG7765, 2R6, CG7765, DK, DKH, Dm KHC, DmK, DmKHC, Dmel\CG7765, Dmkin, KHC, KIF 5A, KIF5, KIF5B, KIN, Kif5, Kin, Kin-1, Kinesin, Kinesin-1, khc, kin, kinesin, kinesin-1, l(2)W12, l(2)k13219, l(2)k13314, l(2R)W12, pgs)
  Tag / fusion protein: bccp (C terminal on insert); His6 (C terminal on insert)
Resource information
  A portion of this plasmid was derived from a plasmid made by: Larry Goldstein
Terms and licenses: Academic/Nonprofit Terms; Industry Terms: Not Available to Industry
How to cite: pTTR210K was a gift from Jeff Gelles (Addgene plasmid # 41750 ; http://n2t.net/addgene:41750 ; RRID:Addgene_41750)
